>Addgene plasmid #203700 | pcDNA3_ATP10B-I1038T | addgene full sequence | sequence record 413379 | Addgene NGS Result
GACGGATCGGGAGATCTCCCGATCCCCTATGGTGCACTCTCAGTACAATCTGCTCTGATGCCGCATAGTT
AAGCCAGTATCTGCTCCCTGCTTGTGTGTTGGAGGTCGCTGAGTAGTGCGCGAGCAAAATTTAAGCTACA
ACAAGGCAAGGCTTGACCGACAATTGCATGAAGAATCTGCTTAGGGTTAGGCGTTTTGCGCTGCTTCGCG
ATGTACGGGCCAGATATACGCGTTGACATTGATTATTGACTAGTTATTAATAGTAATCAATTACGGGGTC
ATTAGTTCATAGCCCATATATGGAGTTCCGCGTTACATAACTTACGGTAAATGGCCCGCCTGGCTGACCG
CCCAACGACCCCCGCCCATTGACGTCAATAATGACGTATGTTCCCATAGTAACGCCAATAGGGACTTTCC
ATTGACGTCAATGGGTGGAGTATTTACGGTAAACTGCCCACTTGGCAGTACATCAAGTGTATCATATGCC
AAGTACGCCCCCTATTGACGTCAATGACGGTAAATGGCCCGCCTGGCATTATGCCCAGTACATGACCTTA
TGGGACTTTCCTACTTGGCAGTACATCTACGTATTAGTCATCGCTATTACCATGGTGATGCGGTTTTGGC
AGTACATCAATGGGCGTGGATAGCGGTTTGACTCACGGGGATTTCCAAGTCTCCACCCCATTGACGTCAA
TGGGAGTTTGTTTTGGCACCAAAATCAACGGGACTTTCCAAAATGTCGTAACAACTCCGCCCCATTGACG
CAAATGGGCGGTAGGCGTGTACGGTGGGAGGTCTATATAAGCAGAGCTCTCTGGCTAACTAGAGAACCCA
CTGCTTACTGGCTTATCGAAATTAATACGACTCACTATAGGGAGACCCAAGCTTGGTACCCCGGGGAATT
CGGCAGATCCCGAGGTCCGACAGCGCCCGGCCCAGATCCCCACGCCTGCCAGGAGCAAGCCGAGAGCCAG
CCGGCCGGCGCACTCCGACTCCGAGCAGTCTCTGTCCTTCGACCCGAGCCCCGCGCCCTTTCCGGGACCC
CTGCCCCATCAAACAAGTTTGTACAAAAAAGCAGGCTTGAAGGAATTCGGTACCATGGCCCTCTCAGTGG
ACTCATCGTGGCATCGGTGGCAGTGGAGAGTCAGAGATGGCTTCCCCCATTGTCCATCGGAAACCACACC
GCTGCTCTCTCCAGAGAAAGGGAGACAGAGCTACAACTTGACACAGCAGCGGGTCGTGTTCCCCAACAAC
AGCATATTCCATCAAGATTGGGAAGAGGTCTCCAGGAGATACCCTGGCAACAGAACCTGCACAACCAAAT
ACACCCTCTTCACCTTCCTGCCCCGGAATCTCTTTGAGCAATTTCATAGATGGGCTAACCTCTATTTCCT
GTTCCTGGTGATTTTGAACTGGATGCCCTCCATGGAAGTCTTCCACAGAGAAATCACCATGTTACCATTG
GCCATTGTCCTGTTCGTCATCATGATCAAGGATGGCATGGAGGACTTCAAGAGACACCGCTTTGATAAAG
CAATAAACTGCTCCAACATTCGAATTTATGAAAGAAAAGAGCAGACCTATGTGCAGAAGTGCTGGAAGGA
TGTGCGCGTGGGAGACTTCATCCAAATGAAATGCAATGAGATTGTCCCAGCAGACATACTCCTCCTTTTT
TCCTCTGACCCCAATGGGATATGCCATCTGGAAACTGCCAGCTTGGATGGAGAGACAAACCTCAAGCAAA
GATGTGTCGTGAAGGGCTTCTCACAGCAGGAGGTACAGTTCGAACCAGAGCTTTTCCACAATACCATCGT
GTGTGAGAAACCCAACAACCACCTCAACAAATTTAAGGGTTATATGGAGCATCCTGACCAGACCAGGACT
GGCTTTGGCTGTGAGAGTCTTCTGCTTCGAGGCTGCACCATCAGAAACACCGAGATGGCTGTTGGCATTG
TCATCTATGCAGGCCATGAGACGAAAGCCATGCTGAACAACAGTGGCCCCCGGTACAAACGCAGCAAGAT
TGAGCGGCGCATGAATATAGACATCTTCTTCTGCATTGGGATCCTCATCCTCATGTGCCTTATTGGAGCT
GTAGGTCACAGCATCTGGAATGGGACCTTTGAAGAACACCCTCCCTTCGATGTGCCAGATGCCAATGGCA
GCTTCCTTCCCAGTGCCCTTGGGGGCTTCTACATGTTCCTCACAATGATCATCCTGCTCCAGGTGCTGAT
CCCCATCTCTTTGTATGTCTCCATTGAGCTGGTGAAGCTCGGGCAAGTGTTCTTCTTGAGCAATGACCTT
GACCTGTATGATGAAGAGACCGATTTATCCATTCAATGTCGAGCCCTCAACATCGCAGAGGACTTGGGCC
AGATCCAGTACATCTTCTCCGATAAGACGGGGACCCTGACAGAGAACAAGATGGTGTTCCGACGTTGCAC
CATCATGGGCAGCGAGTATTCTCACCAAGAAAATGCTAAGCGACTGGAGACCCCAAAGGAGCTGGACTCA
GATGGTGAAGAGTGGACCCAATACCAATGCCTGTCCTTCTCGGCTAGATGGGCCCAGGATCCAGCAACTA
TGAGAAGCCAAAAAGGTGCTCAGCCTCTGAGGAGGAGCCAGAGTGCCCGGGTGCCCATCCAGGGCCACTA
CCGGCAAAGGTCTATGGGGCACCGTGAAAGCTCACAGCCTCCTGTGGCCTTCAGCAGCTCCATAGAAAAA
GATGTAACTCCAGATAAAAACCTACTGACCAAGGTTCGAGATGCTGCCCTGTGGTTGGAGACCTTGTCAG
ACAGCAGACCTGCCAAGGCTTCCCTCTCCACCACCTCCTCCATTGCTGATTTCTTCCTTGCCTTAACCAT
CTGCAACTCTGTCATGGTGTCCACAACCACCGAGCCCAGGCAGAGGGTCACCATCAAACCCTCAAGCAAG
GCTCTGGGGACGTCCCTGGAGAAGATTCAGCAGCTCTTCCAGAAGTTGAAGCTATTGAGCCTCAGCCAGT
CATTCTCATCCACTGCACCCTCTGACACAGACCTCGGGGAGAGCTTAGGGGCCAACGTGGCCACCACAGA
CTCGGATGAGAGAGATGATGCATCTGTGTGCAGTGGAGGTGACTCCACTGATGACGGTGGCTACAGGAGC
AGCATGTGGGACCAGGGCGACATCCTGGAGTCTGGGTCAGGCACTTCCTTGGAGGAGGCATTGGAGGCCC
CAGCCACAGACCTGGCCAGGCCTGAGTTCTGTTACGAGGCTGAGAGCCCTGATGAGGCCGCCCTGGTGCA
CGCTGCCCATGCCTACAGCTTCACACTAGTGTCCCGGACACCTGAGCAGGTGACTGTGCGCCTGCCCCAG
GGCACCTGCCTCACCTTCAGCCTCCTCTGCACCCTGGGCTTTGACTCTGTCAGGAAGAGAATGTCTGTGG
TTGTGAGGCACCCACTGACTGGCGAGATTGTTGTCTACACCAAGGGTGCTGACTCGGTCATCATGGACCT
GCTGGAAGACCCAGCCTGCGTACCTGACATTAATATGGAAAAGAAGCTGAGAAAAATCCGAGCCCGGACC
CAAAAGCATCTAGACTTGTATGCAAGAGATGGCCTGCGCACACTATGCATTGCCAAGAAGGTTGTAAGCG
AAGAGGACTTCCGGAGATGGGCCAGTTTCCGGCGTGAGGCTGAGGCATCCCTCGACAACCGAGATGAGCT
TCTCATGGAAACTGCACAGCATCTGGAGAATCAACTCACCTTACTTGGAGCCACTGGGATCGAAGACCGG
CTGCAGGAAGGAGTTCCAGATACGATTGCCACTCTGCGGGAGGCTGGGATCCAGCTCTGGGTCCTGACTG
GAGATAAGCAGGAGACAGCGGTCAACATTGCCCATTCCTGCAGACTGTTAAATCAGACCGACACTGTTTA
TACCATCAATACAGAGAATCAGGAGACCTGTGAATCCATCCTCAATTGTGCATTGGAAGAGCTAAAGCAA
TTTCGTGAACTACAGAAGCCAGACCGCAAGCTCTTTGGATTCCGCTTACCTTCCAAGACACCATCCATCA
CCTCAGAAGCTGTGGTTCCAGAAGCTGGATTGGTCATCGATGGGAAGACATTGAATGCCATCTTCCAGGG
AAAGCTAGAGAAGAAGTTTCTGGAATTGACCCAGTATTGTCGGTCCGTCCTGTGCTGCCGCTCCACGCCA
CTCCAGAAGAGTATGACAGTCAAGCTGGTGCGAGACAAGTTGCGCGTCATGACCCTTTCCATAGGTGATG
GAGCAAATGATGTAAGCATGATTCAAGCTGCTGATATTGGAATTGGAATATCTGGACAGGAAGGCATGCA
GGCTGTCATGTCCAGCGACTTTGCCATCACCCGCTTTAAGCATCTCAAGAAGTTGCTGCTCGTGCATGGC
CACTGGTGTTACTCGCGCCTGGCCAGGATGGTGGTGTACTACCTCTACAAGAACGTGTGCTACGTCAACC
TGCTCTTCTGGTATCAGTTCTTCTGTGGTTTCTCCAGCTCCACCATGATTGATTACTGGCAGATGATATT
CTTCAATCTCTTCTTTACCTCCTTGCCTCCTCTTGTCTTTGGAGTCCTTGACAAAGACATCTCTGCAGAA
ACACTCCTGGCATTGCCTGAGCTATACAAGAGTGGCCAGAACTCTGAGTGCTATAACCTGTCGACTTTCT
GGATTTCTATGGTGGATGCATTCTACCAGAGCCTCATCTGTTTCTTTATCCCTTACCTGGCCTATAAGGG
CTCTGATATAGATGTCTTTACCTTTGGGACACCAATCAACACCATCTCCCTCACCACAATCCTTTTGCAC
CAGGCAATGGAAATGAAGACATGGACCATTTTCCACGGAGTCGTGCTCCTCGGCAGCTTCCTGATGTACT
TTCTGGTATCCCTCCTGTACAATGCCACCTGCGTCATCTGCAACAGCCCCACCAATCCCTATTGGGTGAT
GGAAGGCCAGCTCTCAAACCCCACTTTCTACCTCGTCTGCTTTCTCACACCAGTTGTTGCTCTTCTCCCA
AGATACTTTTTCCTGTCTCTGCAAGGAACTTGTGGGAAGTCTCTAATCTCAAAAGCTCAGAAAATTGACA
AACTCCCCCCAGACAAAAGAAACCTGGAAATCCAGAGTTGGAGAAGCAGACAGAGGCCTGCCCCTGTCCC
CGAAGTGGCTCGACCAACTCACCACCCAGTGTCATCTATCACAGGACAGGACTTCAGTGCCAGCACCCCA
AAGAGCTCTAACCCTCCCAAGAGGAAGCATGTGGAAGAGTCAGTACTCCACGAACAGAGATGTGGCACGG
AGTGCATGAGGGATGACTCATGCTCAGGGGACTCCTCAGCTCAACTCTCATCCGGGGAGCACCTGCTGGG
ACCTAACAGGATAATGGCCTACTCAAGAGGACAGACTGATATGTGCCGGTGCTCAAAGAGGAGCAGCCAT
CGCCGATCCCAGAGTTCACTGACCATATAGCTCGAGTGCGGCCGCAACCCAGCTTTCTTGTACAAAGTGG
TTCGATATTCTATAGTGTCACCTAAATGCTAGAGCTCGCTGATCAGCCTCGACTGTGCCTTCTAGTTGCC
AGCCATCTGTTGTTTGCCCCTCCCCCGTGCCTTCCTTGACCCTGGAAGGTGCCACTCCCACTGTCCTTTC
CTAATAAAATGAGGAAATTGCATCGCATTGTCTGAGTAGGTGTCATTCTATTCTGGGGGGTGGGGTGGGG
CAGGACAGCAAGGGGGAGGATTGGGAAGACAATAGCAGGCATGCTGGGGATGCGGTGGGCTCTATGGCTT
CTGAGGCGGAAAGAACCAGCTGGGGCTCTAGGGGGTATCCCC
[124 nt withheld, positions 5853-5976]
C
[91 nt withheld, positions 5978-6068]
A
[49 nt withheld, positions 6070-6118]
CCTTTGACGTTGGAGTCCACGTTCTTT
[37 nt withheld, positions 6146-6182]
ACCCTATCTCGGTCTATTCTTTTGATTTATAAGGGATTTTGCCGATTTCGGCCTATTGGTTAAAAAATGA
GCTGATTTAACAAAAATTTAACGCGAATTAATTCTGTGGAATGTGTGTCAGTTAGGGTGTGGAAAGTCCC
CAGGCTCCCCAGCAGGCAGAAGTATGCAAAGCATGCATCTCAATTAGTCAGCAACCAGGTGTGGAAAGTC
CCCAGGCTCCCCAGCAGGCAGAAGTATGCAAAGCATGCATCTCAATTAGTCAGCAACCATAGTCCCGCCC
CTAACTCCGCCCATCCCGCCCCTAACTCCGCCCAGTTCCGCCCATTCTCCGCCCCATGGCTGACTAATTT
TTTTTATTTATGCAGAGGCCGAGGCCGCCTCTGCCTCTGAGCTATTCCAGAAGTAGTGAGGAGGCTTTTT
TGGAGGCCTAGGCTTTTGCAAAAAGCTCCCGGGAGCTTGTATATCCATTTTCGGATCTGATCAAGAGACA
GGATGAGGATCGTTTCGCATGATTGAACAAGATGGATTGCACGCAGGTTCTCCGGCCGCTTGGGTGGAGA
GGCTATTCGGCTATGACTGGGCACAACAGACAATCGGCTGCTCTGATGCCGCCGTGTTCCGGCTGTCAGC
GCAGGGGCGCCCGGTTCTTTTTGTCAAGACCGACCTGTCCGGTGCCCTGAATGAACTGCAGGACGAGGCA
GCGCGGCTATCGTGGCTGGCCACGACGGGCGTTCCTTGCGCAGCTGTGCTCGACGTTGTCACTGAAGCGG
GAAGGGACTGGCTGCTATTGGGCGAAGTGCCGGGGCAGGATCTCCTGTCATCTCACCTTGCTCCTGCCGA
GAAAGTATCCATCATGGCTGATGCAATGCGGCGGCTGCATACGCTTGATCCGGCTACCTGCCCATTCGAC
CACCAAGCGAAACATCGCATCGAGCGAGCACGTACTCGGATGGAAGCCGGTCTTGTCGATCAGGATGATC
TGGACGAAGAGCATCAGGGGCTCGCGCCAGCCGAACTGTTCGCCAGGCTCAAGGCGCGCATGCCCGACGG
CGAGGATCTCGTCGTGACCCATGGCGATGCCTGCTTGCCGAATATCATGGTGGAAAATGGCCGCTTTTCT
GGATTCATCGACTGTGGCCGGCTGGGTGTGGCGGACCGCTATCAGGACATAGCGTTGGCTACCCGTGATA
TTGCTGAAGAGCTTGGCGGCGAATGGGCTGACCGCTTCCTCGTGCTTTACGGTATCGCCGCTCCCGATTC
GCAGCGCATCGCCTTCTATCGCCTTCTTGACGAGTTCTTCTGAGCGGGACTCTGGGGTTCGAAATGACCG
ACCAAGCGACGCCCAACCTGCCATCACGAGATTTCGATTCCACCGCCGCCTTCTATGAAAGGTTGGGCTT
CGGAATCGTTTTCCGGGACGCCGGCTGGATGATCCTCCAGCGCGGGGATCTCATGCTGGAGTTCTTCGCC
CACCCCAACTTGTTTATTGCAGCTTATAATGGTTACAAATAAAGCAATAGCATCACAAATTTCACAAATA
AAGCATTTTTTTCACTGCATTCTAGTTGTGGTTTGTCCAAACTCATCAATGTATCTTATCATGTCTGTAT
ACCGTCGACCTCTAGCTAGAGCTTGGCGTAATCATGGTCATAGCTGTTTCCTGTGTGAAATTGTTATCCG
CTCACAATTCCACACAACATACGAGCCGGAAGCATAAAGTGTAAAGCCTGGGGTGCCTAATGAGTGAGCT
AACTCACATTAATTGCGTTGCGCTCACTGCCCGCTTTCCAGTCGGGAAACCTGTCGTGCCAGCTGCATTA
ATGAATCGGCCAACGCGCGGGGAGAGGCGGTTTGCGTATTGGGCGCTCTTCCGCTTCCTCGCTCACTGAC
TCGCTGCGCTCGGTCGTTCGGCTGCGGCGAGCGGTATCAGCTCACTCAAAGGCGGTAATACGGTTATCCA
CAGAATCAGGGGATAACGCAGGAAAGAACATGTGAGCAAAAGGCCAGCAAAAGGCCAGGAACCGTAAAAA
GGCCGCGTTGCTGGCGTTTTTCCATAGGCTCCGCCCCCCTGACGAGCATCACAAAAATCGACGCTCAAGT
CAGAGGTGGCGAAACCCGACAGGACTATAAAGATACCAGGCGTTTCCCCCTGGAAGCTCCCTCGTGCGCT
CTCCTGTTCCGACCCTGCCGCTTACCGGATACCTGTCCGCCTTTCTCCCTTCGGGAAGCGTGGCGCTTTC
TCATAGCTCACGCTGTAGGTATCTCAGTTCGGTGTAGGTCGTTCGCTCCAAGCTGGGCTGTGTGCACGAA
CCCCCCGTTCAGCCCGACCGCTGCGCCTTATCCGGTAACTATCGTCTTGAGTCCAACCCGGTAAGACACG
ACTTATCGCCACTGGCAGCAGCCACTGGTAACAGGATTAGCAGAGCGAGGTATGTAGGCGGTGCTACAGA
GTTCTTGAAGTGGTGGCCTAACTACGGCTACACTAGAAGAACAGTATTTGGTATCTGCGCTCTGCTGAAG
CCAGTTACCTTCGGAAAAAGAGTTGGTAGCTCTTGATCCGGCAAACAAACCACCGCTGGTAGCGGTGGTT
TTTTTGTTTGCAAGCAGCAGATTACGCGCAGAAAAAAAGGATCTCAAGAAGATCCTTTGATCTTTTCTAC
GGGGTCTGACGCTCAGTGGAACGAAAACTCACGTTAAGGGATTTTGGTCATGAGATTATCAAAAAGGATC
TTCACCTAGATCCTTTTAAATTAAAAATGAAGTTTTAAATCAATCTAAAGTATATATGAGTAAACTTGGT
CTGACAGTTACCAATGCTTAATCAGTGAGGCACCTATCTCAGCGATCTGTCTATTTCGTTCATCCATAGT
TGCCTGACTCCCCGTCGTGTAGATAACTACGATACGGGAGGGCTTACCATCTGGCCCCAGTGCTGCAATG
ATACCGCGAGACCCACGCTCACCGGCTCCAGATTTATCAGCAATAAACCAGCCAGCCGGAAGGGCCGAGC
GCAGAAGTGGTCCTGCAACTTTATCCGCCTCCATCCAGTCTATTAATTGTTGCCGGGAAGCTAGAGTAAG
TAGTTCGCCAGTTAATAGTTTGCGCAACGTTGTTGCCATTGCTACAGGCATCGTGGTGTCACGCTCGTCG
TTTGGTATGGCTTCATTCAGCTCCGGTTCCCAACGATCAAGGCGAGTTACATGATCCCCCATGTTGTGCA
AAAAAGCGGTTAGCTCCTTCGGTCCTCCGATCGTTGTCAGAAGTAAGTTGGCCGCAGTGTTATCACTCAT
GGTTATGGCAGCACTGCATAATTCTCTTACTGTCATGCCATCCGTAAGATGCTTTTCTGTGACTGGTGAG
TACTCAACCAAGTCATTCTGAGAATAGTGTATGCGGCGACCGAGTTGCTCTTGCCCGGCGTCAATACGGG
ATAATACCGCGCCACATAGCAGAACTTTAAAAGTGCTCATCATTGGAAAACGTTCTTCGGGGCGAAAACT
CTCAAGGATCTTACCGCTGTTGAGATCCAGTTCGATGTAACCCACTCGTGCACCCAACTGATCTTCAGCA
TCTTTTACTTTCACCAGCGTTTCTGGGTGAGCAAAAACAGGAAGGCAAAATGCCGCAAAAAAGGGAATAA
GGGCGACACGGAAATGTTGAATACTCATACTCTTCCTTTTTCAATATTATTGAAGCATTTATCAGGGTTA
TTGTCTCATGAGCGGATACATATTTGAATGTATTTAGAAAAATAAACAAATAGGGGTTCCGCGCACATTT
CCCCGAAAAGTGCCACCTGACGTC
Features (pLannotate 1.2.2; 23 found; start..end, strand, type, name):
     28..80      -  misc_feature   bom (fragment): basis of mobility region from pBR322
    235..614     +  enhancer       CMV enhancer: human cytomegalovirus immediate early enhancer
    615..818     +  promoter       CMV promoter: human cytomegalovirus (CMV) immediate early promoter
    814..847     +  LTR            5' LTR (truncated) (fragment): truncated 5' long terminal repeat (LTR) from HIV-1
    863..881     +  promoter       T7 promoter: promoter for bacteriophage T7 RNA polymerase
   1063..1087    +  protein_bind   attB1: mutant version of attB; recombination site for the Gateway® BP reaction BP Clonase™
   1105..5487    +  CDS            ATP10B: AT10B_HUMAN - Also known as ATPVB, KIAA0715. Experimental evidence at protein level: Swiss-Prot protein existence level 1. Catalytic component of a P4-ATPase flippase complex, which catalyzes the hydrolysis of ATP coupled to the transport of glucosylceramide (GlcCer) from the outer to the inner leaflet of lysosome membranes. Plays an important role in the maintenance of lysosome membrane integrity and function in cortical neurons. From Homo sapiens (Human).
   5507..5531    -  protein_bind   attB2: mutant version of attB; recombination site for the Gateway® BP reaction BP Clonase™
   5539..5557    -  promoter       SP6 promoter: promoter for bacteriophage SP6 RNA polymerase
   5583..5807    +  polyA_signal   bGH poly(A) signal: bovine growth hormone polyadenylation signal
   5811..5832    +  promoter       SV40 promoter (fragment): SV40 enhancer and early promoter
   5853..6281    +  rep_origin     f1 ori (sequence partly withheld): f1 bacteriophage origin of replication; arrow indicates direction of (+) strand synthesis
   6295..6624    +  promoter       SV40 promoter: SV40 enhancer and early promoter
   6691..7482    +  CDS            neo: KKA2_KLEPN - Also known as kan, nptII. Experimental evidence at protein level: Swiss-Prot protein existence level 1. Resistance to kanamycin, neomycin, paromomycin, ribostamycin, butirosin and gentamicin B. From Klebsiella pneumoniae.
   7506..7664    +  CDS            ble (fragment): BLE_KLEPN - Experimental evidence at protein level: Swiss-Prot protein existence level 1. Binding protein with a strong affinity to the bleomycin family of antibiotics. Binds to CL990; an antimitotic-antibiotic compound. From Klebsiella pneumoniae.
   7659..7780    +  polyA_signal   SV40 poly(A) signal: SV40 polyadenylation signal
   7853..7869    -  protein_bind   lac operator: The lac repressor binds to the lac operator to inhibit transcription in E. coli. This inhibition can be relieved by adding lactose or isopropyl-β-D-thiogalactopyranoside (IPTG). lac repressor encoded by lacI
   7877..7907    -  promoter       lac promoter: promoter for the E. coli lac operon
   7922..7943    -  protein_bind   CAP binding site: CAP binding activates transcription in the presence of cAMP. E. coli catabolite activator protein
   7956..8048    -  CDS            lacI (fragment): lac repressor; lacI; The lac repressor binds to the lac operator to inhibit transcription in E. coli. This inhibition can be relieved by adding lactose or isopropyl-β-D-thiogalactopyranoside (IPTG).
   8231..8819    -  rep_origin     ori: high-copy-number ColE1/pMB1/pBR322/pUC origin of replication
   8990..9850    -  CDS            AmpR: β-lactamase; bla; confers resistance to ampicillin, carbenicillin, and related antibiotics
   9851..9955    -  promoter       AmpR promoter: bla
