[The description below was written by a language model from this plasmid's Addgene catalogue record and pLannotate feature annotations shown in this document.]
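Description:
pcDNA3_ATP10B-I1038T is a mammalian expression plasmid of about 10 kb, built on the pcDNA3 backbone, that carries the human ATP10B coding sequence with the I1038T substitution, described in the record as a pathogenic mutation. ATP10B encodes the catalytic subunit of a P4-ATPase flippase that uses ATP hydrolysis to move glucosylceramide across the lysosomal membrane and helps maintain lysosomal integrity in neurons. The open reading frame sits downstream of the human cytomegalovirus immediate-early enhancer and promoter and is followed by the bovine growth hormone polyadenylation signal, an arrangement that gives strong constitutive transcription in transfected mammalian cells. The insert is flanked by attB1 and attB2 sites, which suggests it was introduced by Gateway recombination. T7 and SP6 promoters bracket the cassette and can serve for in vitro transcription or as sequencing primer sites. No epitope tag or reporter is annotated.

In E. coli the plasmid is maintained through a high-copy ColE1/pUC-type origin and selected with ampicillin via the β-lactamase gene. An f1 origin is also present, allowing single-stranded DNA production. For mammalian cells, an SV40 early promoter drives the neomycin phosphotransferase gene, terminated by an SV40 poly(A) signal, so stable transfectants can be selected with G418. The short fragments annotated as HIV-1 LTR, ble, lacI and lac promoter elements appear to be backbone remnants or partial matches rather than functional parts. The associated work links ATP10B mutations to increased Parkinson's disease risk through impaired lysosomal glucosylceramide export, so the construct is suited to comparing this variant's expression and function with those of wild-type ATP10B.
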