Addgene plasmid #203700: pcDNA3_ATP10B-I1038T
Purpose: expresses ATP10B with the pathogenic mutation I1038T
Depositing lab: Peter Vangheluwe. Depositing organization: Katholieke Universiteit Leuven. Publication: Mutated ATP10B increases Parkinson's disease risk by compromising lysosomal glucosylceramide export. Martin S, Smolders S, Van den Haute C, Heeman B, van Veen S, Crosiers D, Beletchi I, Verstraeten A, Gossye H, Gelders G, Pals P, Hamouda NN, Engelborghs S, Martin JJ, Eggermont J, De Deyn PP, Cras P, Baekelandt V, Vangheluwe P, Van Broeckhoven C. Acta Neuropathol. 2020 Jun;139(6):1001-1024. doi: 10.1007/s00401-020-02145-7. Epub 2020 Mar 14. PubMed 32172343.
Backbone
  Vector backbone: pcDNA3
  Vector type: Mammalian Expression
  Selectable markers: Neomycin (select with G418)
Growth in bacteria
  Bacterial resistance: Ampicillin, 100 μg/mL
  Growth temperature: 37°C
  Growth strain: DH5alpha
  Copy number: Unknown
Gene/Insert
  Gene/Insert name: ATP10B
  Species: H. sapiens (human)
  Mutation: I1038T
  Entrez Gene: ATP10B (a.k.a. ATPVB)
Terms and licenses: Academic/Nonprofit Terms; Industry Terms: Not Available to Industry
Depositor comments: This plasmid was also used in Wouters and Beletchi et al. 2023 bioRxiv https://doi.org/10.1101/2023.06.01.543059.
How to cite: pcDNA3_ATP10B-I1038T was a gift from Peter Vangheluwe (Addgene plasmid # 203700 ; http://n2t.net/addgene:203700 ; RRID:Addgene_203700)
